>Addgene plasmid #43301 | II-CCAG | depositor partial sequence | sequence record 58566 | II-CCAG sequence 426 bps
CGTCTCGCTTAACCCCAGAGCAGGTCGTGGCGATCGCAAGCCACGACGGAGGAAAGCAAGCCTTGGAAAC
AGTACAGAGGCTGTTGCCTGTGCTGTGCCAAGCGCACGGACTCACCCCAGAGCAGGTCGTGGCGATCGCA
AGCCACGACGGAGGAAAGCAAGCCTTGGAAACAGTACAGAGGCTGTTGCCTGTGCTGTGCCAAGCGCACG
GCCTCACCCCAGAGCAGGTCGTGGCAATCGCCTCCAACATTGGCGGGAAACAGGCACTCGAGACTGTCCA
GCGCCTGCTTCCCGTGCTGTGCCAAGCGCACGGATTAACCCCAGAGCAGGTCGTGGCAATCGCGAGCAAT
AACGGCGGAAAACAGGCTTTGGAAACGGTGCAGAGGCTCCTTCCAGTGCTGTGCCAAGCGCACGGGCTCA
GAGACG
