>Addgene plasmid #43301 | II-CCAG | addgene partial sequence | sequence record 61868 | M13-F20 5'-TGTAAAACGACGGCCAGT-3'
CGAATTGGGCCCTCTAGATGCATGCTCGAGCGGCCGCCAGTGTGATGGATATCTGCAGAATTCGCCCTTA
GTATCTTTCCTGTGCCCACGTCTCTGAGCCCGTGCGCTTGGCACAGCACTGGAAGGAGCCTCTGCACCGT
TTCCAAAGCCTGTTTTCCGCCGTTATTGCTCGCGATTGCCACGACCTGCTCTGGGGTTAATCCGTGCGCT
TGGCACAGCACGGGAAGCAGGCGCTGGACAGTCTCGAGTGCCTGTTTCCCGCCAATGTTGGAGGCGATTG
CCACGACCTGCTCTGGGGTGAGGCCGTGCGCTTGGCACAGCACAGGCAACAGCCTCTGTACTGTTTCCAA
GGCTTGCTTTCCTCCGTCGTGGCTTGCGATCGCCACGACCTGCTCTGGGGTGAGTCCGTGCGCTTGGCAC
AGCACAGGCAACAGCCTCTGTACTGTTTCCAAGGCTTGCTTTCCTCCGTCGTGGCTTGCGATCGCCACGA
CCTGCTCTGGGGTTAAGCGAGACGCGCTAGGACGGCATCTATATAAGGGCGAATTCCAGCACACTGGCGG
CCGTTACTAGTGGATCCGAGCTCGGTACCAAGCTTGGCGTAATCATGGTCATAGCTGTTTCCTGTGTGAA
ATTGTTATCCGCTCACAATTCCACACAACATACGAGCCGGAAGCATAAAGTGTAAAGCCTGGGGTGCCTA
ATGAGTGAGCTAACTCACATTAATTGCGTTGCGCTCACTGCCCGCTTTCCAGTCGGGAAACCTGTCGTGC
CAGCTGCATTAATGAATCGGCCAACGCGCGGGGAGAGGCGGTTTGCGTATTGGGCGCTCTTCCGCTTCCT
CGCTCACTGACTCGCTGCGCTCGGTCGTTCGGCTGCGGCG
