[The description below was written by a language model from this plasmid's Addgene catalogue record.]
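Description:
II-CCAG is a bacterial cloning plasmid built on the commercial pCRII-TOPO backbone (about 4.0 kb without insert), into which a 426 bp synthetic insert was introduced by TOPO cloning. It is a high-copy plasmid maintained in E. coli and carries resistance to both ampicillin and kanamycin, the dual markers characteristic of this backbone. No feature table is supplied, so the origin of replication and other backbone elements are not itemised. The use of T7 and M13-reverse primers for sequencing is consistent with the standard priming sites that flank the TOPO cloning site in this vector family.

The insert is recorded only by its name and as synthetic in origin; the record gives no promoter, tag or reporter, and the vector type indicates that the plasmid stores a DNA fragment rather than expressing it. The associated publication describes a TALEN genome-editing system for generating human stem cell-based disease models. In that context, the name plausibly denotes a pre-assembled module of TAL effector repeats recognising the four bases C-C-A-G, with "II" marking its position in a hierarchical assembly scheme. The insert size is roughly consistent with four repeats of about 100 bp each, but this interpretation is an inference from the name, size and paper title and is not stated in the record. On that reading, the plasmid would be one member of a library of multimer building blocks, from which fragments are combined to build custom TALE DNA-binding arrays that are then joined to a nuclease domain in a separate expression vector.
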