Addgene plasmid #43301: II-CCAG
Depositing lab: Chad Cowan & Kiran Musunuru. Depositing organization: Harvard University. Publication: A TALEN Genome-Editing System for Generating Human Stem Cell-Based Disease Models. Ding Q, Lee YK, Schaefer EA, Peters DT, Veres A, Kim K, Kuperwasser N, Motola DL, Meissner TB, Hendriks WT, Trevisan M, Gupta RM, Moisan A, Banks E, Friesen M, Schinzel RT, Xia F, Tang A, Xia Y, Figueroa E, Wann A, Ahfeldt T, Daheron L, Zhang F, Rubin LL, Peng LF, Chung RT, Musunuru K, Cowan CA. Cell Stem Cell. 2012 Dec 12. pii: S1934-5909(12)00645-5. doi: 10.1016/j.stem.2012.11.011. PubMed 23246482.
Backbone
  Vector backbone: pCRII-TOPO
  Backbone manufacturer: Invitrogen
  Backbone size w/o insert (bp): 3973
  Vector type: Bacterial Cloning
Growth in bacteria
  Bacterial resistance: Ampicillin and Kanamycin, 100 & 50 μg/mL
  Growth temperature: 37°C
  Growth strain: Top10
  Copy number: High Copy
Gene/Insert
  Gene/Insert name: II-CCAG
  Species: Synthetic
  Insert size (bp): 426
  Cloning method: TOPO Cloning
  Sequencing primers: 5′ T7; 3′ M13-rev
Terms and licenses: Academic/Nonprofit Terms; Industry Terms: Not Available to Industry
How to cite: II-CCAG was a gift from Chad Cowan & Kiran Musunuru (Addgene plasmid # 43301 ; http://n2t.net/addgene:43301 ; RRID:Addgene_43301)
